>Addgene plasmid #58119 | tdTomato-MyosinIIB-N-18 | addgene full sequence | sequence record 226642 | Addgene NGS Result
CGTTACATAACTTACGGTAAATGGCCCGCCTGGCTGACCGCCCAACGACCCCCGCCCATTGACGTCAATA
ATGACGTATGTTCCCATAGTAACGCCAATAGGGACTTTCCATTGACGTCAATGGGTGGAGTATTTACGGT
AAACTGCCCACTTGGCAGTACATCAAGTGTATCATATGCCAAGTACGCCCCCTATTGACGTCAATGACGG
TAAATGGCCCGCCTGGCATTATGCCCAGTACATGACCTTATGGGACTTTCCTACTTGGCAGTACATCTAC
GTATTAGTCATCGCTATTACCATGGTGATGCGGTTTTGGCAGTACATCAATGGGCGTGGATAGCGGTTTG
ACTCACGGGGATTTCCAAGTCTCCACCCCATTGACGTCAATGGGAGTTTGTTTTGGCACCAAAATCAACG
GGACTTTCCAAAATGTCGTAACAACTCCGCCCCATTGACGCAAATGGGCGGTAGGCGTGTACGGTGGGAG
GTCTATATAAGCAGAGCTGGTTTAGTGAACCGTCAGATCCGCTAGCGCTACCGGACTCAGATCTCGAGCT
CAAGCTTCGAATTCTGCAGTCGACGGTACCGCCACCATGGCGCAGAGAACTGGACTCGAGGATCCAGAGA
GGTATCTCTTTGTGGACAGGGCTGTCATCTACAACCCTGCCACTCAAGCTGATTGGACAGCTAAAAAGCT
AGTGTGGATTCCATCAGAACGCCATGGTTTTGAGGCAGCTAGTATCAAAGAAGAACGGGGAGATGAAGTT
ATGGTGGAGTTGGCAGAGAATGGAAAGAAAGCAATGGTCAACAAAGATGATATTCAGAAGATGAACCCAC
CTAAGTTTTCCAAGGTGGAGGATATGGCAGAATTGACATGCTTGAATGAAGCTTCCGTTTTACATAATCT
GAAGGATCGCTACTATTCAGGACTAATCTATACTTATTCTGGACTCTTCTGTGTAGTTATAAACCCTTAC
AAGAATCTTCCAATTTACTCTGAGAATATTATTGAAATGTACAGAGGGAAGAAGCGTCATGAGATGCCTC
CACACATCTATGCTATATCTGAATCTGCTTACAGATGCATGCTTCAAGATCGTGAGGACCAGTCAATTCT
TTGCACGGGTGAGTCAGGTGCTGGGAAGACAGAAAATACAAAGAAAGTTATTCAGTACCTTGCCCATGTT
GCTTCTTCACATAAAGGAAGAAAGGACCATAATATTCCTGGGGAACTTGAACGGCAGCTTTTGCAAGCAA
ATCCAATTCTGGAATCATTTGGAAATGCGAAGACTGTGAAAAATGATAACTCATCTCGTTTTGGCAAATT
TATTCGGATCAACTTTGATGTAACTGGCTATATCGTTGGGGCCAACATTGAAACATACCTTCTGGAAAAG
TCTCGTGCTGTTCGTCAAGCAAAAGATGAACGTACTTTTCATATCTTTTACCAGTTGTTATCTGGAGCAG
GAGAACACCTAAAGTCTGATTTGCTTCTTGAAGGATTTAATAACTACAGGTTTCTCTCCAATGGCTATAT
TCCTATTCCGGGACAGCAAGACAAAGATAATTTCCAGGAGACCATGGAAGCAATGCACATAATGGGCTTC
TCCCATGAAGAGATTCTGTCAATGCTTAAAGTAGTATCTTCAGTGCTACAGTTTGGAAATATTTCTTTCA
AAAAGGAGAGAAATACTGATCAAGCTTCCATGCCAGAAAATACAGTTGCGCAGAAGCTCTGCCATCTTCT
TGGGATGAATGTGATGGAGTTTACTCGGGCCATCCTGACTCCCCGGATCAAGGTCGGCCGAGACTATGTG
CAAAAAGCCCAGACCAAAGAACAGGCAGATTTTGCAGTAGAAGCATTGGCAAAAGCTACCTATGAGCGGC
TCTTTCGCTGGCTCGTTCATCGCATCAATAAAGCTCTGGATAGGACCAAACGTCAGGGAGCATCTTTCAT
TGGAATCCTGGATATTGCTGGATTTGAAATTTTTGAGCTGAACTCCTTTGAACAACTTTGCATCAACTAC
ACCAATGAGAAGCTGCAGCAGCTGTTCAACCACACCATGTTTATCCTAGAACAAGAGGAATACCAGCGCG
AAGGCATCGAGTGGAACTTCATCGATTTCGGGCTGGATCTGCAGCCATGCATCGACCTAATAGAGAGACC
TGCGAACCCTCCTGGTGTACTGGCCCTTTTGGATGAAGAATGCTGGTTCCCTAAAGCCACAGATAAAACC
TTTGTTGAAAAACTGGTTCAAGAGCAAGGTTCCCACTCCAAGTTTCAGAAACCTCGACAATTAAAAGACA
AAGCTGATTTTTGCATTATACATTATGCAGGGAAGGTGGACTATAAGGCAGATGAGTGGCTGATGAAGAA
TATGGACCCCCTGAATGACAACGTGGCCACCCTTTTGCACCAGTCATCAGACAGATTTGTGGCAGAGCTT
TGGAAAGATGTGGACCGTATCGTGGGTCTGGATCAAGTCACTGGTATGACTGAGACAGCTTTTGGCTCCG
CATATAAAACCAAGAAGGGCATGTTTCGTACCGTTGGGCAACTCTACAAAGAATCTCTCACCAAGCTGAT
GGCAACTCTCCGAAACACCAACCCTAACTTTGTTCGTTGTATCATTCCAAATCACGAGAAGAGGGCTGGA
AAATTGGATCCACACCTAGTCCTAGATCAGCTTCGCTGTAATGGTGTCCTGGAAGGGATCCGAATCTGTC
GCCAGGGCTTCCCTAACCGAATAGTTTTCCAGGAATTCAGACAGAGATATGAGATCCTAACTCCAAATGC
TATTCCTAAAGGTTTTATGGATGGTAAACAGGCCTGTGAACGAATGATCCGGGCTTTAGAATTGGACCCA
AACTTGTACAGAATTGGACAGAGCAAGATATTTTTCAGAGCTGGAGTTCTGGCACACTTAGAGGAAGAAA
GAGATTTAAAAATCACCGATATCATTATCTTCTTCCAGGCCGTTTGCAGAGGTTACCTGGCCAGAAAGGC
CTTTGCCAAGAAGCAGCAGCAACTAAGTGCCTTAAAGGTCTTGCAGCGGAACTGTGCCGCGTACCTGAAA
TTACGGCACTGGCAGTGGTGGCGAGTCTTCACAAAGGTGAAGCCGCTTCTACAAGTGACTCGCCAGGAGG
AAGAACTTCAGGCCAAAGATGAAGAGCTGTTGAAGGTGAAGGAGAAGCAGACAAAGGTGGAAGGAGAGCT
GGAGGAGATGGAGCGGAAGCACCAGCAGCTTTTAGAAGAGAAGAATATCCTTGCAGAACAACTACAAGCA
GAGACTGAGCTCTTTGCTGAAGCAGAAGAGATGAGGGCAAGACTTGCTGCTAAAAAGCAGGAATTAGAAG
AGATTCTACATGACTTGGAGTCTAGGGTTGAAGAAGAAGAAGAAAGAAACCAAATCCTCCAAAATGAAAA
GAAAAAAATGCAAGCACATATTCAGGACCTGGAAGAACAGCTAGACGAGGAGGAAGGGGCTCGGCAAAAG
CTGCAGCTGGAAAAGGTGACAGCAGAGGCCAAGATCAAGAAGATGGAAGAGGAGATTCTGCTTCTCGAGG
ACCAAAATTCCAAGTTCATCAAAGAAAAGAAACTCATGGAAGATCGCATTGCTGAGTGTTCCTCTCAGCT
GGCTGAAGAGGAAGAAAAGGCGAAAAACTTGGCCAAAATCAGGAATAAGCAAGAAGTGATGATCTCAGAT
CTAGAAGAACGCTTAAAGAAGGAAGAAAAGACTCGTCAGGAACTGGAAAAGGCCAAAAGAAAACTCGACG
GGGAGACGACCGACCTGCAGGACCAGATCGCAGAGCTGCAGGCGCAGATTGATGAGCTCAAGCTGCAGCT
GGCCAAGAAGGAGGAGGAGCTGCAGGGCGCACTGGCCAGAGGTGATGATGAAACACTCCATAAGAACAAT
GCCCTTAAAGTTGTGCGAGAGCTACAAGCCCAAATTGCTGAACTTCAGGAAGACTTTGAATCCGAGAAGG
CTTCACGGAACAAGGCCGAAAAGCAGAAAAGGGACTTGAGTGAGGAACTGGAAGCTCTGAAAACAGAGCT
GGAGGACACGCTGGACACCACGGCAGCCCAGCAGGAACTACGTACAAAACGTGAACAAGAAGTGGCAGAG
CTGAAGAAAGCTCTTGAGGAGGAAACTAAGAACCATGAAGCTCAAATCCAGGACATGAGACAAAGACACG
CAACAGCCCTGGAGGAGCTCTCAGAGCAGCTGGAACAGGCCAAGCGGTTCAAAGCAAATCTAGAGAAGAA
CAAGCAGGGCCTGGAGACAGATAACAAGGAGCTGGCGTGTGAGGTGAAGGTCCTGCAGCAGGTCAAGGCT
GAGTCTGAGCACAAGAGGAAGAAGCTCGACGCGCAGGTCCAGGAGCTCCATGCCAAGGTCTCTGAAGGCG
ACAGGCTCAGGGTGGAGCTGGCGGAGAAAGCAAGTAAGCTGCAGAATGAGCTAGATAATGTCTCCACCCT
TCTGGAAGAAGCAGAGAAGAAGGGTATTAAATTTGCTAAGGATGCAGCTAGTCTTGAGTCTCAACTACAG
GATACACAGGAGCTTCTTCAGGAGGAGACACGCCAGAAACTAAACCTGAGCAGTCGGATCCGGCAGCTGG
AAGAGGAGAAGAACAGTCTTCAGGAGCAGCAGGAGGAGGAGGAGGAGGCCAGGAAGAACCTGGAGAAGCA
AGTGCTGGCCCTGCAGTCCCAGTTGGCTGATACCAAGAAGAAAGTAGATGACGACCTGGGAACAATTGAA
AGTCTGGAAGAAGCCAAGAAGAAGCTTCTGAAGGACGCGGAGGCCCTGAGCCAGCGCCTGGAGGAGAAGG
CACTGGCGTATGACAAACTGGAGAAGACCAAGAACCGCCTGCAGCAGGAGCTGGACGACCTCACGGTGGA
CCTGGACCACCAGCGCCAGGTCGCCTCCAACTTGGAGAAGAAGCAGAAGAAGTTTGACCAGCTGTTAGCA
GAAGAGAAGAGCATCTCTGCTCGCTATGCCGAAGAGCGGGACCGGGCCGAAGCCGAGGCCAGAGAGAAAG
AAACCAAAGCCCTGTCACTGGCCCGGGCCCTCGAGGAAGCCCTGGAGGCCAAGGAGGAGTTTGAGAGGCA
GAACAAGCAGCTCCGAGCAGACATGGAAGACCTCATGAGCTCCAAAGATGATGTGGGAAAAAACGTTCAC
GAACTTGAAAAATCCAAACGGGCCCTAGAGCAGCAGGTGGAGGAAATGAGGACCCAGCTGGAGGAGCTGG
AAGACGAACTCCAGGCCACGGAAGATGCCAAGCTTCGTCTGGAGGTCAACATGCAGGCCATGAAGGCGCA
GTTCGAGAGAGACCTGCAAACCAGGGATGAGCAGAATGAAGAGAAGAAGCGGCTGCTGATCAAACAGGTG
CGGGAGCTCGAGGCGGAGCTGGAGGATGAGAGGAAACAGCGGGCGCTTGCTGTAGCTTCAAAGAAAAAGA
TGGAGATAGACCTGAAGGACCTCGAAGCCCAAATCGAGGCTGCGAACAAAGCTCGGGATGAGGTGATTAA
GCAGCTCCGCAAGCTCCAGGCTCAGATGAAGGATTACCAACGTGAATTAGAAGAAGCTCGTGCATCCAGA
GATGAGATTTTTGCTCAATCCAAAGAGAGTGAAAAGAAATTGAAGAGTCTGGAAGCAGAAATCCTTCAAT
TGCAGGAGGAACTTGCCTCATCTGAGCGAGCCCGCCGACACGCCGAGCAGGAGAGAGATGAGCTGGCGGA
CGAGATCACCAACAGCGCCTCTGGCAAGTCCGCGCTGCTGGATGAGAAGCGGCGTCTGGAAGCTCGGATC
GCACAGCTGGAGGAGGAGCTGGAAGAGGAGCAGAGCAACATGGAGCTGCTCAACGACCGCTTCCGCAAGA
CCACTCTACAGGTGGACACACTGAACGCCGAGCTAGCAGCCGAGCGCAGCGCCGCCCAGAAGAGTGACAA
TGCACGCCAGCAACTGGAGCGGCAGAACAAGGAGCTGAAGGCCAAGCTGCAGGAACTCGAGGGTGCTGTC
AAGTCTAAGTTCAAGGCCACCATCTCAGCCCTGGAGGCCAAGATTGGGCAGCTGGAGGAGCAGCTTGAGC
AGGAAGCCAAGGAACGAGCAGCCGCCAACAAATTAGTCCGTCGCACTGAGAAGAAGCTGAAAGAAATCTT
CATGCAGGTTGAGGATGAGCGTCGACACGCGGACCAGTATAAAGAGCAGATGGAGAAGGCCAACGCTCGG
ATGAAGCAGCTTAAACGCCAGCTGGAGGAAGCAGAAGAAGAAGCGACGCGTGCCAACGCATCTCGGCGTA
AACTCCAGCGGGAACTGGATGATGCCACCGAGGCCAACGAGGGCCTGAGCCGCGAGGTCAGCACCCTGAA
GAACCGGCTGAGGCGGGGTGGCCCCATCAGCTTCTCTTCCAGCCGATCTGGCCGGCGCCAGCTGCACCTT
GAAGGAGCTTCCCTGGAGCTCTCCGACGATGACACAGAAAGTAAGACCAGTGATGTCAACGAGACGCAGC
CACCCCAGTCAGAGGGCAGCGGTGGAGGCAGCGCATCCGGCGGAAGCGGAAGCGGACCGGTCGCCACCAT
GGTGAGCAAGGGCGAGGAGGTCATCAAAGAGTTCATGCGCTTCAAGGTGCGCATGGAGGGCTCCATGAAC
GGCCACGAGTTCGAGATCGAGGGCGAGGGCGAGGGCCGCCCCTACGAGGGCACCCAGACCGCCAAGCTGA
AGGTGACCAAGGGCGGCCCCCTGCCCTTCGCCTGGGACATCCTGTCCCCCCAGTTCATGTACGGCTCCAA
GGCGTACGTGAAGCACCCCGCCGACATCCCCGATTACAAGAAGCTGTCCTTCCCCGAGGGCTTCAAGTGG
GAGCGCGTGATGAACTTCGAGGACGGCGGTCTGGTGACCGTGACCCAGGACTCCTCCCTGCAGGACGGCA
CGCTGATCTACAAGGTGAAGATGCGCGGCACCAACTTCCCCCCCGACGGCCCCGTAATGCAGAAGAAGAC
CATGGGCTGGGAGGCCTCCACCGAGCGCCTGTACCCCCGCGACGGCGTGCTGAAGGGCGAGATCCACCAG
GCCCTGAAGCTGAAGGACGGCGGCCACTACCTGGTGGAGTTCAAGACCATCTACATGGCCAAGAAGCCCG
TGCAACTGCCCGGCTACTACTACGTGGACACCAAGCTGGACATCACCTCCCACAACGAGGACTACACCAT
CGTGGAACAGTACGAGCGCTCCGAGGGCCGCCACCACCTGTTCCTGGGGCATGGCACCGGCAGCACCGGC
AGCGGCAGCTCCGGCACCGCCTCCTCCGAGGACAACAACATGGCCGTCATCAAAGAGTTCATGCGCTTCA
AGGTGCGCATGGAGGGCTCCATGAACGGCCACGAGTTCGAGATCGAGGGCGAGGGCGAGGGCCGCCCCTA
CGAGGGCACCCAGACCGCCAAGCTGAAGGTGACCAAGGGCGGCCCCCTGCCCTTCGCCTGGGACATCCTG
TCCCCCCAGTTCATGTACGGCTCCAAGGCGTACGTGAAGCACCCCGCCGACATCCCCGATTACAAGAAGC
TGTCCTTCCCCGAGGGCTTCAAGTGGGAGCGCGTGATGAACTTCGAGGACGGCGGTCTGGTGACCGTGAC
CCAGGACTCCTCCCTGCAGGACGGCACGCTGATCTACAAGGTGAAGATGCGCGGCACCAACTTCCCCCCC
GACGGCCCCGTAATGCAGAAGAAGACCATGGGCTGGGAGGCCTCCACCGAGCGCCTGTACCCCCGCGACG
GCGTGCTGAAGGGCGAGATCCACCAGGCCCTGAAGCTGAAGGACGGCGGCCACTACCTGGTGGAGTTCAA
GACCATCTACATGGCCAAGAAGCCCGTGCAACTGCCCGGCTACTACTACGTGGACACCAAGCTGGACATC
ACCTCCCACAACGAGGACTACACCATCGTGGAACAGTACGAGCGCTCCGAGGGCCGCCACCACCTGTTCC
TGTACGGCATGGACGAGCTGTACAAGTAAGCGGCCGCGACTCTAGATCATAATCAGCCATACCACATTTG
TAGAGGTTTTACTTGCTTTAAAAAACCTCCCACACCTCCCCCTGAACCTGAAACATAAAATGAATGCAAT
TGTTGTTGTTAACTTGTTTATTGCAGCTTATAATGGTTACAAATAAAGCAATAGCATCACAAATTTCACA
AATAAAGCATTTTTTTCACTGCATTCTAGTTGTGGTTTGTCCAAACTCATCAATGTATCTTAAGGCGTAA
ATTGTAAGCGTTAATATTTTGTTAAAATTCGCGTTAAATTTTTGTTAAATCAGCTCATTTTTTAACCAAT
AGGCCGAAATCGGCAAAATCCCTTATAAATCAAAAGAATAGACCGAGATAGGGT
[37 nt withheld, positions 8385-8421]
AAAGAACGTGGACTCCAACGTCAAAGG
[49 nt withheld, positions 8449-8497]
T
[91 nt withheld, positions 8499-8589]
G
[124 nt withheld, positions 8591-8714]
CAGGTGGCACTTTTCGGGGAAATGTGCGCGGAACCCCTATTTGTTTATTTTTCTAAATACATTCAAATAT
GTATCCGCTCATGAGACAATAACCCTGATAAATGCTTCAATAATATTGAAAAAGGAAGAGTCCTGAGGCG
GAAAGAACCAGCTGTGGAATGTGTGTCAGTTAGGGTGTGGAAAGTCCCCAGGCTCCCCAGCAGGCAGAAG
TATGCAAAGCATGCATCTCAATTAGTCAGCAACCAGGTGTGGAAAGTCCCCAGGCTCCCCAGCAGGCAGA
AGTATGCAAAGCATGCATCTCAATTAGTCAGCAACCATAGTCCCGCCCCTAACTCCGCCCATCCCGCCCC
TAACTCCGCCCAGTTCCGCCCATTCTCCGCCCCATGGCTGACTAATTTTTTTTATTTATGCAGAGGCCGA
GGCCGCCTCGGCCTCTGAGCTATTCCAGAAGTAGTGAGGAGGCTTTTTTGGAGGCCTAGGCTTTTGCAAA
GATCGATCAAGAGACAGGATGAGGATCGTTTCGCATGATTGAACAAGATGGATTGCACGCAGGTTCTCCG
GCCGCTTGGGTGGAGAGGCTATTCGGCTATGACTGGGCACAACAGACAATCGGCTGCTCTGATGCCGCCG
TGTTCCGGCTGTCAGCGCAGGGGCGCCCGGTTCTTTTTGTCAAGACCGACCTGTCCGGTGCCCTGAATGA
ACTGCAAGACGAGGCAGCGCGGCTATCGTGGCTGGCCACGACGGGCGTTCCTTGCGCAGCTGTGCTCGAC
GTTGTCACTGAAGCGGGAAGGGACTGGCTGCTATTGGGCGAAGTGCCGGGGCAGGATCTCCTGTCATCTC
ACCTTGCTCCTGCCGAGAAAGTATCCATCATGGCTGATGCAATGCGGCGGCTGCATACGCTTGATCCGGC
TACCTGCCCATTCGACCACCAAGCGAAACATCGCATCGAGCGAGCACGTACTCGGATGGAAGCCGGTCTT
GTCGATCAGGATGATCTGGACGAAGAGCATCAGGGGCTCGCGCCAGCCGAACTGTTCGCCAGGCTCAAGG
CGAGCATGCCCGACGGCGAGGATCTCGTCGTGACCCATGGCGATGCCTGCTTGCCGAATATCATGGTGGA
AAATGGCCGCTTTTCTGGATTCATCGACTGTGGCCGGCTGGGTGTGGCGGACCGCTATCAGGACATAGCG
TTGGCTACCCGTGATATTGCTGAAGAGCTTGGCGGCGAATGGGCTGACCGCTTCCTCGTGCTTTACGGTA
TCGCCGCTCCCGATTCGCAGCGCATCGCCTTCTATCGCCTTCTTGACGAGTTCTTCTGAGCGGGACTCTG
GGGTTCGAAATGACCGACCAAGCGACGCCCAACCTGCCATCACGAGATTTCGATTCCACCGCCGCCTTCT
ATGAAAGGTTGGGCTTCGGAATCGTTTTCCGGGACGCCGGCTGGATGATCCTCCAGCGCGGGGATCTCAT
GCTGGAGTTCTTCGCCCACCCTAGGGGGAGGCTAACTGAAACACGGAAGGAGACAATACCGGAAGGAACC
CGCGCTATGACGGCAATAAAAAGACAGAATAAAACGCACGGTGTTGGGTCGTTTGTTCATAAACGCGGGG
TTCGGTCCCAGGGCTGGCACTCTGTCGATACCCCACCGAGACCCCATTGGGGCCAATACGCCCGCGTTTC
TTCCTTTTCCCCACCCCACCCCCCAAGTTCGGGTGAAGGCCCAGGGCTCGCAGCCAACGTCGGGGCGGCA
GGCCCTGCCATAGCCTCAGGTTACTCATATATACTTTAGATTGATTTAAAACTTCATTTTTAATTTAAAA
GGATCTAGGTGAAGATCCTTTTTGATAATCTCATGACCAAAATCCCTTAACGTGAGTTTTCGTTCCACTG
AGCGTCAGACCCCGTAGAAAAGATCAAAGGATCTTCTTGAGATCCTTTTTTTCTGCGCGTAATCTGCTGC
TTGCAAACAAAAAAACCACCGCTACCAGCGGTGGTTTGTTTGCCGGATCAAGAGCTACCAACTCTTTTTC
CGAAGGTAACTGGCTTCAGCAGAGCGCAGATACCAAATACTGTTCTTCTAGTGTAGCCGTAGTTAGGCCA
CCACTTCAAGAACTCTGTAGCACCGCCTACATACCTCGCTCTGCTAATCCTGTTACCAGTGGCTGCTGCC
AGTGGCGATAAGTCGTGTCTTACCGGGTTGGACTCAAGACGATAGTTACCGGATAAGGCGCAGCGGTCGG
GCTGAACGGGGGGTTCGTGCACACAGCCCAGCTTGGAGCGAACGACCTACACCGAACTGAGATACCTACA
GCGTGAGCTATGAGAAAGCGCCACGCTTCCCGAAGGGAGAAAGGCGGACAGGTATCCGGTAAGCGGCAGG
GTCGGAACAGGAGAGCGCACGAGGGAGCTTCCAGGGGGAAACGCCTGGTATCTTTATAGTCCTGTCGGGT
TTCGCCACCTCTGACTTGAGCGTCGATTTTTGTGATGCTCGTCAGGGGGGCGGAGCCTATGGAAAAACGC
CAGCAACGCGGCCTTTTTACGGTTCCTGGCCTTTTGCTGGCCTTTTGCTCACATGTTCTTTCCTGCGTTA
TCCCCTGATTCTGTGGATAACCGTATTACCGCCATGCATTAGTTATTAATAGTAATCAATTACGGGGTCA
TTAGTTCATAGCCCATATATGGAGTTCCG
Features (pLannotate 1.2.2; 15 found; start..end, strand, type, name):
      1..304     +  enhancer       CMV enhancer: human cytomegalovirus immediate early enhancer
    305..508     +  promoter       CMV promoter: human cytomegalovirus (CMV) immediate early promoter
    531..592     +  misc_feature   MCS (fragment): multiple cloning site
    597..6524    +  CDS            MYH10: MYH10_HUMAN - Experimental evidence at protein level: Swiss-Prot protein existence level 1. Cellular myosin that appears to play a role in cytokinesis, cell shape, and specialized functions such as secretion and capping. Involved with LARP6 in the stabilization of type I collagen mRNAs for CO1A1 and CO1A2. During cell spreading, plays an important role in cytoskeleton reorganization, focal contacts formation (in the central part but not the margins of spreading cells), and lamellipodial extension; this function is mechanically antagonized by MYH9. From Homo sapiens (Human).
   6579..8006    +  CDS            tdTomato: tdTomato is a basic (constitutively fluorescent) orange fluorescent protein published in 2004, derived from Discosoma sp.. It is reported to be a somewhat slowly-maturing tandem dimer with low acid sensitivity.
   8025..8108    +  CDS            large T antigen (fragment): large T antigen from SV40 (simian virus 40)
   8131..8252    +  polyA_signal   SV40 poly(A) signal: SV40 polyadenylation signal
   8286..8714    -  rep_origin     f1 ori (sequence partly withheld): f1 bacteriophage origin of replication; arrow indicates direction of (+) strand synthesis
   8741..8845    +  promoter       AmpR promoter: bla
   8847..9204    +  promoter       SV40 promoter: SV40 enhancer and early promoter
   9239..10033   +  CDS            NeoR/KanR: aminoglycoside phosphotransferase from Tn5; aph(3')-II (or nptII); confers resistance to neomycin, kanamycin, and G418 (Geneticin®)
  10054..10206   +  CDS            ble (fragment): BLE_KLEPN - Experimental evidence at protein level: Swiss-Prot protein existence level 1. Binding protein with a strong affinity to the bleomycin family of antibiotics. Binds to CL990; an antimitotic-antibiotic compound. From Klebsiella pneumoniae.
  10265..10312   +  polyA_signal   HSV TK poly(A) signal: herpes simplex virus thymidine kinase polyadenylation signal (Cole and Stacy, 1985)
  10641..11229   +  rep_origin     ori: high-copy-number ColE1/pMB1/pBR322/pUC origin of replication
  11344..11403   +  enhancer       CMV enhancer (fragment): human cytomegalovirus immediate early enhancer
