[The description below was written by a language model from this plasmid's Addgene catalogue record and pLannotate feature annotations shown in this document.]
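Description:
tdTomato-MyosinIIB-N-18 is a mammalian expression plasmid built on the tdTomato-N1 backbone that produces human non-muscle myosin IIB heavy chain (MYH10) fused at its C terminus to the orange-red fluorescent protein tdTomato. In the 11.4 kb sequenced record, the CMV immediate early enhancer and promoter sit upstream of a remnant of the multiple cloning site, followed by the roughly 5.9 kb MYH10 coding sequence. A short linker separates this from the tdTomato coding sequence, and the "18" in the name probably refers to the linker length, although the record does not say so. The transcript is terminated by the SV40 polyadenylation signal. The small annotated "large T antigen" fragment just before this signal is most likely part of the SV40 3' region and not a functional coding element.

The plasmid replicates at high copy in E. coli from a ColE1/pUC-type origin and also carries an f1 origin for single-stranded DNA production. A single NeoR/KanR (Tn5 aminoglycoside phosphotransferase) gene is driven by tandem bacterial (bla) and SV40 early promoters and ends with the HSV TK polyadenylation signal. This one cassette gives kanamycin resistance in bacteria and G418 resistance in mammalian cells, which allows stable lines to be selected. The short "ble" fragment next to it appears to be a leftover from the Tn5 source sequence.

The construct is intended as a fluorescent localization marker for the cytoskeleton, labelling myosin IIB-containing structures in transfected cells for fluorescence microscopy. tdTomato is a tandem dimer, and the record gives its excitation at 554 nm and emission at 581 nm.
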