Addgene plasmid #58119: tdTomato-MyosinIIB-N-18
Purpose: Localization: Cytoskeleton, Excitation: 554, Emission: 581
Depositing lab: Michael Davidson. Depositing organization: Florida State University, Tallahassee.
Backbone
  Vector backbone: tdTomato-N1
  Backbone size w/o insert (bp): 4750
  Vector type: Mammalian Expression
  Selectable markers: Neomycin (select with G418)
Growth in bacteria
  Bacterial resistance: Kanamycin, 50 μg/mL
  Growth temperature: 37°C
  Growth strain: DH5alpha
  Copy number: High Copy
Gene/Insert
  Gene/Insert name: MyosinIIB (alt name: NM_005964.1)
  Species: H. sapiens (human)
  Entrez Gene: MYH10 (a.k.a. NMMHC-IIB, NMMHCB)
  Promoter: CMV
  Tag / fusion protein: tdTomato (C terminal on backbone)
  Cloning method: Unknown
  Sequencing primers: 5′ CMV-F; 3′ SV40pA-R
Terms and licenses: Academic/Nonprofit Terms; Industry Terms: Not Available to Industry
Depositor comments: . Excitation = 554; Emission = 581
How to cite: tdTomato-MyosinIIB-N-18 was a gift from Michael Davidson (Addgene plasmid # 58119 ; http://n2t.net/addgene:58119 ; RRID:Addgene_58119)
