>Addgene plasmid #58119 | tdTomato-MyosinIIB-N-18 | depositor partial sequence | sequence record 89255 | insert sequence
TCAGATCTCGAGCTCAAGCTTCGAATTCTGCAGTCGACGGTACCGCCACCATGGCGCAGAGAACTGGACT
CGAGGATCCAGAGAGGTATCTCTTTGTGGACAGGGCTGTCATCTACAACCCTGCCACTCAAGCTGATTGG
ACAGCTAAAAAGCTAGTGTGGATTCCATCAGAACGCCATGGTTTTGAGGCAGCTAGTATCAAAGAAGAAC
GGGGAGATGAAGTTATGGTGGAGTTGGCAGAGAATGGAAAGAAAGCAATGGTCAACAAAGATGATATTCA
GAAGATGAACCCACCTAAGTTTTCCAAGGTGGAGGATATGGCAGAATTGACATGCTTGAATGAAGCTTCC
GTTTTACATAATCTGAAGGATCGCTACTATTCAGGACTAATCTATACTTATTCTGGACTCTTCTGTGTAG
TTATAAACCCTTACAAGAATCTTCCAATTTACTCTGAGAATATTATTGAAATGTACAGAGGGAAGAAGCG
TCATGAGATGCCTCCACACATCTATGCTATATCTGAATCTGCTTACAGATGCATGCTTCAAGATCGTGAG
GACCAGTCAATTCTTTGCACGGGTGAGTCAGGTGCTGGGAAGACAGAAAATACAAAGAAAGTTATTCAGT
ACCTTGCCCATGTTGCTTCTTCACATAAAGGAAGAAAGGACCATAATATTCCTGGGGAACTTGAACGGCA
GCTTTTGCAAGCAAATCCAATTCTGGAATCATTTGGAAATGCGAAGACTGTGAAAAATGATAACTCATCT
CGTTTTGGCAAATTTATTCGGATCAACTTTGATGTAACTGGCTATATCGTTGGGGCCAACATTGAAACAT
ACCTTCTGGAAAAGTCTCGTGCTGTTCGTCAAGCAAAAGATGAACGTACTTTTCATATCTTTTACCAGTT
GTTATCTGGAGCAGGAGAACACCTAAAGTCTGATTTGCTTCTTGAAGGATTTAATAACTACAGGTTTCTC
TCCAATGGCTATATTCCTATTCCGGGACAGCAAGACAAAGATAATTTCCAGGAGACCATGGAAGCAATGC
ACATAATGGGCTTCTCCCATGAAGAGATTCTGTCAATGCTTAAAGTAGTATCTTCAGTGCTACAGTTTGG
AAATATTTCTTTCAAAAAGGAGAGAAATACTGATCAAGCTTCCATGCCAGAAAATACAGTTGCGCAGAAG
CTCTGCCATCTTCTTGGGATGAATGTGATGGAGTTTACTCGGGCCATCCTGACTCCCCGGATCAAGGTCG
GCCGAGACTATGTGCAAAAAGCCCAGACCAAAGAACAGGCAGATTTTGCAGTAGAAGCATTGGCAAAAGC
TACCTATGAGCGGCTCTTTCGCTGGCTCGTTCATCGCATCAATAAAGCTCTGGATAGGACCAAACGTCAG
GGAGCATCTTTCATTGGAATCCTGGATATTGCTGGATTTGAAATTTTTGAGCTGAACTCCTTTGAACAAC
TTTGCATCAACTACACCAATGAGAAGCTGCAGCAGCTGTTCAACCACACCATGTTTATCCTAGAACAAGA
GGAATACCAGCGCGAAGGCATCGAGTGGAACTTCATCGATTTCGGGCTGGATCTGCAGCCATGCATCGAC
CTAATAGAGAGACCTGCGAACCCTCCTGGTGTACTGGCCCTTTTGGATGAAGAATGCTGGTTCCCTAAAG
CCACAGATAAAACCTTTGTTGAAAAACTGGTTCAAGAGCAAGGTTCCCACTCCAAGTTTCAGAAACCTCG
ACAATTAAAAGACAAAGCTGATTTTTGCATTATACATTATGCAGGGAAGGTGGACTATAAGGCAGATGAG
TGGCTGATGAAGAATATGGACCCCCTGAATGACAACGTGGCCACCCTTTTGCACCAGTCATCAGACAGAT
TTGTGGCAGAGCTTTGGAAAGATGTGGACCGTATCGTGGGTCTGGATCAAGTCACTGGTATGACTGAGAC
AGCTTTTGGCTCCGCATATAAAACCAAGAAGGGCATGTTTCGTACCGTTGGGCAACTCTACAAAGAATCT
CTCACCAAGCTGATGGCAACTCTCCGAAACACCAACCCTAACTTTGTTCGTTGTATCATTCCAAATCACG
AGAAGAGGGCTGGAAAATTGGATCCACACCTAGTCCTAGATCAGCTTCGCTGTAATGGTGTCCTGGAAGG
GATCCGAATCTGTCGCCAGGGCTTCCCTAACCGAATAGTTTTCCAGGAATTCAGACAGAGATATGAGATC
CTAACTCCAAATGCTATTCCTAAAGGTTTTATGGATGGTAAACAGGCCTGTGAACGAATGATCCGGGCTT
TAGAATTGGACCCAAACTTGTACAGAATTGGACAGAGCAAGATATTTTTCAGAGCTGGAGTTCTGGCACA
CTTAGAGGAAGAAAGAGATTTAAAAATCACCGATATCATTATCTTCTTCCAGGCCGTTTGCAGAGGTTAC
CTGGCCAGAAAGGCCTTTGCCAAGAAGCAGCAGCAACTAAGTGCCTTAAAGGTCTTGCAGCGGAACTGTG
CCGCGTACCTGAAATTACGGCACTGGCAGTGGTGGCGAGTCTTCACAAAGGTGAAGCCGCTTCTACAAGT
GACTCGCCAGGAGGAAGAACTTCAGGCCAAAGATGAAGAGCTGTTGAAGGTGAAGGAGAAGCAGACAAAG
GTGGAAGGAGAGCTGGAGGAGATGGAGCGGAAGCACCAGCAGCTTTTAGAAGAGAAGAATATCCTTGCAG
AACAACTACAAGCAGAGACTGAGCTCTTTGCTGAAGCAGAAGAGATGAGGGCAAGACTTGCTGCTAAAAA
GCAGGAATTAGAAGAGATTCTACATGACTTGGAGTCTAGGGTTGAAGAAGAAGAAGAAAGAAACCAAATC
CTCCAAAATGAAAAGAAAAAAATGCAAGCACATATTCAGGACCTGGAAGAACAGCTAGACGAGGAGGAAG
GGGCTCGGCAAAAGCTGCAGCTGGAAAAGGTGACAGCAGAGGCCAAGATCAAGAAGATGGAAGAGGAGAT
TCTGCTTCTCGAGGACCAAAATTCCAAGTTCATCAAAGAAAAGAAACTCATGGAAGATCGCATTGCTGAG
TGTTCCTCTCAGCTGGCTGAAGAGGAAGAAAAGGCGAAAAACTTGGCCAAAATCAGGAATAAGCAAGAAG
TGATGATCTCAGATCTAGAAGAACGCTTAAAGAAGGAAGAAAAGACTCGTCAGGAACTGGAAAAGGCCAA
AAGAAAACTCGACGGGGAGACGACCGACCTGCAGGACCAGATCGCAGAGCTGCAGGCGCAGATTGATGAG
CTCAAGCTGCAGCTGGCCAAGAAGGAGGAGGAGCTGCAGGGCGCACTGGCCAGAGGTGATGATGAAACAC
TCCATAAGAACAATGCCCTTAAAGTTGTGCGAGAGCTACAAGCCCAAATTGCTGAACTTCAGGAAGACTT
TGAATCCGAGAAGGCTTCACGGAACAAGGCCGAAAAGCAGAAAAGGGACTTGAGTGAGGAACTGGAAGCT
CTGAAAACAGAGCTGGAGGACACGCTGGACACCACGGCAGCCCAGCAGGAACTACGTACAAAACGTGAAC
AAGAAGTGGCAGAGCTGAAGAAAGCTCTTGAGGAGGAAACTAAGAACCATGAAGCTCAAATCCAGGACAT
GAGACAAAGACACGCAACAGCCCTGGAGGAGCTCTCAGAGCAGCTGGAACAGGCCAAGCGGTTCAAAGCA
AATCTAGAGAAGAACAAGCAGGGCCTGGAGACAGATAACAAGGAGCTGGCGTGTGAGGTGAAGGTCCTGC
AGCAGGTCAAGGCTGAGTCTGAGCACAAGAGGAAGAAGCTCGACGCGCAGGTCCAGGAGCTCCATGCCAA
GGTCTCTGAAGGCGACAGGCTCAGGGTGGAGCTGGCGGAGAAAGCAAGTAAGCTGCAGAATGAGCTAGAT
AATGTCTCCACCCTTCTGGAAGAAGCAGAGAAGAAGGGTATTAAATTTGCTAAGGATGCAGCTAGTCTTG
AGTCTCAACTACAGGATACACAGGAGCTTCTTCAGGAGGAGACACGCCAGAAACTAAACCTGAGCAGTCG
GATCCGGCAGCTGGAAGAGGAGAAGAACAGTCTTCAGGAGCAGCAGGAGGAGGAGGAGGAGGCCAGGAAG
AACCTGGAGAAGCAAGTGCTGGCCCTGCAGTCCCAGTTGGCTGATACCAAGAAGAAAGTAGATGACGACC
TGGGAACAATTGAAAGTCTGGAAGAAGCCAAGAAGAAGCTTCTGAAGGACGCGGAGGCCCTGAGCCAGCG
CCTGGAGGAGAAGGCACTGGCGTATGACAAACTGGAGAAGACCAAGAACCGCCTGCAGCAGGAGCTGGAC
GACCTCACGGTGGACCTGGACCACCAGCGCCAGGTCGCCTCCAACTTGGAGAAGAAGCAGAAGAAGTTTG
ACCAGCTGTTAGCAGAAGAGAAGAGCATCTCTGCTCGCTATGCCGAAGAGCGGGACCGGGCCGAAGCCGA
GGCCAGAGAGAAAGAAACCAAAGCCCTGTCACTGGCCCGGGCCCTCGAGGAAGCCCTGGAGGCCAAGGAG
GAGTTTGAGAGGCAGAACAAGCAGCTCCGAGCAGACATGGAAGACCTCATGAGCTCCAAAGATGATGTGG
GAAAAAACGTTCACGAACTTGAAAAATCCAAACGGGCCCTAGAGCAGCAGGTGGAGGAAATGAGGACCCA
GCTGGAGGAGCTGGAAGACGAACTCCAGGCCACGGAAGATGCCAAGCTTCGTCTGGAGGTCAACATGCAG
GCCATGAAGGCGCAGTTCGAGAGAGACCTGCAAACCAGGGATGAGCAGAATGAAGAGAAGAAGCGGCTGC
TGATCAAACAGGTGCGGGAGCTCGAGGCGGAGCTGGAGGATGAGAGGAAACAGCGGGCGCTTGCTGTAGC
TTCAAAGAAAAAGATGGAGATAGACCTGAAGGACCTCGAAGCCCAAATCGAGGCTGCGAACAAAGCTCGG
GATGAGGTGATTAAGCAGCTCCGCAAGCTCCAGGCTCAGATGAAGGATTACCAACGTGAATTAGAAGAAG
CTCGTGCATCCAGAGATGAGATTTTTGCTCAATCCAAAGAGAGTGAAAAGAAATTGAAGAGTCTGGAAGC
AGAAATCCTTCAATTGCAGGAGGAACTTGCCTCATCTGAGCGAGCCCGCCGACACGCCGAGCAGGAGAGA
GATGAGCTGGCGGACGAGATCACCAACAGCGCCTCTGGCAAGTCCGCGCTGCTGGATGAGAAGCGGCGTC
TGGAAGCTCGGATCGCACAGCTGGAGGAGGAGCTGGAAGAGGAGCAGAGCAACATGGAGCTGCTCAACGA
CCGCTTCCGCAAGACCACTCTACAGGTGGACACACTGAACGCCGAGCTAGCAGCCGAGCGCAGCGCCGCC
CAGAAGAGTGACAATGCACGCCAGCAACTGGAGCGGCAGAACAAGGAGCTGAAGGCCAAGCTGCAGGAAC
TCGAGGGTGCTGTCAAGTCTAAGTTCAAGGCCACCATCTCAGCCCTGGAGGCCAAGATTGGGCAGCTGGA
GGAGCAGCTTGAGCAGGAAGCCAAGGAACGAGCAGCCGCCAACAAATTAGTCCGTCGCACTGAGAAGAAG
CTGAAAGAAATCTTCATGCAGGTTGAGGATGAGCGTCGACACGCGGACCAGTATAAAGAGCAGATGGAGA
AGGCCAACGCTCGGATGAAGCAGCTTAAACGCCAGCTGGAGGAAGCAGAAGAAGAAGCGACGCGTGCCAA
CGCATCTCGGCGTAAACTCCAGCGGGAACTGGATGATGCCACCGAGGCCAACGAGGGCCTGAGCCGCGAG
GTCAGCACCCTGAAGAACCGGCTGAGGCGGGGTGGCCCCATCAGCTTCTCTTCCAGCCGATCTGGCCGGC
GCCAGCTGCACCTTGAAGGAGCTTCCCTGGAGCTCTCCGACGATGACACAGAAAGTAAGACCAGTGATGT
CAACGAGACGCAGCCACCCCAGTCAGAGGGCAGCGGTGGAGGCAGCGCATCCGGCGGAAGCGGAAGCGGA
CCGGTCGCCACCATGGTGAGCAAGGGCGAGGAGGTCATCAAAGAGTTCATGCGCTTCAAGGTGCGCATGG
AGGGCTCCATGAACGGCCACGAGTTCGAGATCGAGGGCGAGGGCGAGGGCCGCCCCTACGAGGGCACCCA
GACCGCCAAGCTGAAGGTGACCAAGGGCGGCCCCCTGCCCTTCGCCTGGGACATCCTGTCCCCCCAGTTC
ATGTACGGCTCCAAGGCGTACGTGAAGCACCCCGCCGACATCCCCGATTACAAGAAGCTGTCCTTCCCCG
AGGGCTTCAAGTGGGAGCGCGTGATGAACTTCGAGGACGGCGGTCTGGTGACCGTGACCCAGGACTCCTC
CCTGCAGGACGGCACGCTGATCTACAAGGTGAAGATGCGCGGCACCAACTTCCCCCCCGACGGCCCCGTA
ATGCAGAAGAAGACCATGGGCTGGGAGGCCTCCACCGAGCGCCTGTACCCCCGCGACGGCGTGCTGAAGG
GCGAGATCCACCAGGCCCTGAAGCTGAAGGACGGCGGCCACTACCTGGTGGAGTTCAAGACCATCTACAT
GGCCAAGAAGCCCGTGCAACTGCCCGGCTACTACTACGTGGACACCAAGCTGGACATCACCTCCCACAAC
GAGGACTACACCATCGTGGAACAGTACGAGCGCTCCGAGGGCCGCCACCACCTGTTCCTGGGGCATGGCA
CCGGCAGCACCGGCAGCGGCAGCTCCGGCACCGCCTCCTCCGAGGACAACAACATGGCCGTCATCAAAGA
GTTCATGCGCTTCAAGGTGCGCATGGAGGGCTCCATGAACGGCCACGAGTTCGAGATCGAGGGCGAGGGC
GAGGGCCGCCCCTACGAGGGCACCCAGACCGCCAAGCTGAAGGTGACCAAGGGCGGCCCCCTGCCCTTCG
CCTGGGACATCCTGTCCCCCCAGTTCATGTACGGCTCCAAGGCGTACGTGAAGCACCCCGCCGACATCCC
CGATTACAAGAAGCTGTCCTTCCCCGAGGGCTTCAAGTGGGAGCGCGTGATGAACTTCGAGGACGGCGGT
CTGGTGACCGTGACCCAGGACTCCTCCCTGCAGGACGGCACGCTGATCTACAAGGTGAAGATGCGCGGCA
CCAACTTCCCCCCCGACGGCCCCGTAATGCAGAAGAAGACCATGGGCTGGGAGGCCTCCACCGAGCGCCT
GTACCCCCGCGACGGCGTGCTGAAGGGCGAGATCCACCAGGCCCTGAAGCTGAAGGACGGCGGCCACTAC
CTGGTGGAGTTCAAGACCATCTACATGGCCAAGAAGCCCGTGCAACTGCCCGGCTACTACTACGTGGACA
CCAAGCTGGACATCACCTCCCACAACGAGGACTACACCATCGTGGAACAGTACGAGCGCTCCGAGGGCCG
CCACCACCTGTTCCTGTACGGCATGGACGAGCTGTACAAGTAAGCGGCCGCGACTC
