>Addgene plasmid #58119 | tdTomato-MyosinIIB-N-18 | addgene partial sequence | sequence record 164116 | mCherryseq-R 5'-cctcctcgcccttgctcaccat-3'
GCTTCGCTTCCGCCGGATGCGCTGCCTCCACCGCTGCCCTCTGACTGGGGTGGCTGCGTCTCGTTGACAT
CACTGGTCTTACTTTCTGTGTCATCGTCGGAGAGCTCCAGGGAAGCTCCTTCAAGGTGCAGCTGGCGCCG
GCCAGATCGGCTGGAAGAGAAGCTGATGGGGCCACCCCGCCTCAGCCGGTTCTTCAGGGTGCTGACCTCG
CGGCTCAGGCCCTCGTTGGCCTCGGTGGCATCATCCAGTTCCCGCTGGAGTTTACGCCGAGATGCGTTGG
CACGCGTCGCTTCTTCTTCTGCTTCCTCCAGCTGGCGTTTAAGCTGCTTCATCCGAGCGTTGGCCTTCTC
CATCTGCTCTTTATACTGGTCCGCGTGTCGACGCTCATCCTCAACCTGCATGAAGATTTCTTTCAGCTTC
TTCTCAGTGCGACGGACTAATTTGTTGGCGGCTGCTCGTTCCTTGGCTTCCTGCTCAAGCTGCTCCTCCA
GCTGCCCAATCTTGGCCTCCAGGGCTGAGATGGTGGCCTTGAACTTAGACTTGACAGCACCCTCGAGTTC
CTGCAGCTTGGCCTTCAGCTCCTTGTTCTGCCGCTCCAGTTGCTGGCGTGCATTGTCACTCTTCTGGGCG
GCGCTGCGCTCGGCTGCTAGCTCGGCGTTCAGTGTGTCCACCTGTAGAGTGGTCTTGCGGAAGCGGTCGT
TGAGCAGCTCCATGTTGCTCTGCTCCTCTTCCAGCTCCTC
